>Addgene plasmid #174070 | pJL1 | addgene full sequence | sequence record 341951 | Addgene NGS Result
GGCCGGCCATTTAAATGTTTAAACGGCCACGCTGGCCGAGGAGAACTTCTAGTATATCTACATACCTAAT
ATTATTGCCTTATTAAAAATGGAATCCCAACGATTACATCAAAATCCACATTCTCTTCAAAATCAATTGT
CCTGTACTTCCTTGTTCATGTGTGTTCAAAAACGTTATATTTATAGGATAATTATACTCTATTTCTCAAC
AAGTAATTGGTTGTTTGGCCGAGCGGTCTAAGGCGCCTGATTCAAGAAATATCTTGACCGCAGTTAACTG
TGGGAATACTCAGGTATCGTAAGATGCAAGAGTTCGAATCTCTTAGCAACCATTATTTTTTTCCTCAACA
TAACGAGAACACACAGGGGCGCTATCGCACAGAATCAAATTCGATGACTGGAAATTTTTTGTTAATTTCA
GAGGTCGCCTGACGCATATACCTTTTTCAACTGAAAAATTGGGAGAAAAAGGAAAGGTGAGAGCGCCGGA
ACCGGCTTTTCATATAGAATAGAGAAGCGTTCATGACTAAATGCTTGCATCACAATACTTGAAGTTGACA
ATATTATTTAAGGACCTATTGTTTTTTCCAATAGGTGGTTAGCAATCGTCTTACTTTCTAACTTTTCTTA
CCTTTTACATTTCAGCAATATATATATATATATTTCAAGGATATACCATTCTAATGTCTGCCCCTAAGTT
ACCAATAGATAGCGGTTTAATATAAGGTTTCAACAAGAAATATTTTGTGAAAATCAAAAGTTAATAGTTT
CACTGTCGAAAATATGAAAGTTTAAGTTTTCAGTTCATCCCATTGTAGTTATCAAATTTCTGTGTTTCCC
GTATATGTGTGCTCTGTATTCATCGCTATCTTGAAACTGGTTATGATCGTTGCGCATGTGACCTGTATCG
CTCAAAAGAGCCCGGCACCGGTACCGGGCAAAAGCCCCTAGCAAGCTAAAATGATTCAACTTTCGTAGTA
ATTTGTTCAACCGGTCACAGTAAAGTCAATGACTAACTTTTGAATCGAGGATGTATTTCCAATTGAAAGC
AATGTATATATAAACCATTGTGTTGAAGCTTGTCTTACAGTTTTCTTGTATCCTCCCATTGTTCATATAG
TACTTAAAGTACCATAATCCTTAAAGAACAAACTTGAAAGAGAATACACTATACACAACTAATAAATAAA
GAATAATCATGGCTGTGACCAAGACAATTGTAGTTCTACCAGGTGACCATGTTGGTCAAGAAATCACTGA
AGAGGCCATTAAAGTTTTAAATGCTATTCAGGAATGTCGTCCAGACAAGGTCAATTTCAAGTTTGATCAT
CATTTGATCGGTGGTGCTGCAATTGATGCCACTGGTGTTCCATTACCAGACGAAGCTTTGGAGGCCTCTA
AGAAAGCTGATGCCGTGCTTCTGGGTGCTGTTGGTGGTCCAAAATGGGGTACTGGCGCTGTCAGACCAGA
ACAAGGTCTTTTGAAAATCCGTAAGGAGTTGCAATTGTATGCTAATCTAAGACCATGTAATTTTGCATCT
GATTCCTTACTAGATCTATCGCCATTGAAGCCTGAAATTGCAAGAGGTACAGATTTCGTCGTTGTTAGAG
AACTAGTGGGTGGTATTTATTTCGGGGAGAGAAAAGAAGATGAAGGTGATGGTGTCGCCTGGGATAGCGA
AAAGTATTCTGTGCCCGAAGTTCAAAGAATCACTAGAATGGCTGCTTTCATGGCTCTGCAACACAACCCA
CCTTTACCTATTTGGTCTCTAGATAAAGCCAACGTTCTAGCATCATCAAGATTATGGAGAAAAACAGTGG
AAGAGACGATTAAGAATGAATTCCCACAATTGACTGTTCAACATCAATTGATTGATTCCGCTGCTATGAT
CTTGGTTAAGAACCCAACTCATCTAAATGGTATTATTATCACAAACAATATGTTTGGTGATATTATCTCC
GATGAAGCCTCCGTGATCCCAGGTTCGTTAGGATTACTTCCATCTGCCTCCTTGGCATCTCTTCCAGATA
AGAATACGGCATTTGGTTTATATGAGCCATGTCATGGCTCTGCTCCAGACTTACCAAAGGGAAAGGTTAA
CCCCGTAGCAACAATCCTATCTGCTGCTATGATGTTGAAGTTGTCTCTGGACCTGTTCGAAGAAGGTGAA
ATTATAGAACAAGCAGTCAAGAAAGTGTTGGATTCTGGTATCAGAACAGCGGATCTAAAGGGTACCAACT
CTACTACTGAGGTCGGTGATGCAGTAGCGAAAGCTGTCAGGGAACTATTAGCTTAGACTTAGTAGATGTA
CAGTTGCATACATAAGTCTGAACAGAAAGAAGTAAATATCATATCTAGTTCGGTTTAGAAATCAGTGACT
ATATTGGTTTTGACCAGATCGCAATCCTTGCAAGCATTTAGTAATGACTATCAAACCGGTGAATCATCTG
ATAAGGCTATATTAGCTTGTGCATTCGCATGTATCGGGAAACGAACGGTACCGGGCCCGAGCAGATCCGC
CAGGCGTGTATATATAGCGTGGATGGCCAGGCAACTTTAGTGCTGACACATACAGGCATATATATATGTG
TGCGACGACACATGATCATATGGGTACCGAAGTACGGATTAGAAGCCGCCGAGCGGGTGACAGCCCTCCG
AAGGAAGACTCTCCTCCGTGCGTCCTCGTCTTCACCGGTCGCGTTCCTGAAACGCAGATGTGCCTCGCGC
CGCACTGCTCCGAACAATAAAGATTCTACAATACTAGCTTTTATGGTTATGAAGAGGAAAAATTGGCAGT
AACCTGGCCCCACAAACCTTCAAATGAACGAATCAAATTAACAACCATAGGATGATAATGCGATTACTTT
TTTAGCCTTATTTCTGGGGTACTGCAGCAGCGAAGCGATGATTTTTGATCTATTAACAGATATATAAATG
CAAAAACTGTTGTTGTGTGGAATTGTGAGCGGATAACAATTTCACACAATATTACTTCTTATTCAAATGT
AATAAAAGTATCAACAAAAAATTGTTAATATACCTCTATACTTTAACGTCAAGGAGAAAAACCCCTTGGG
CCCTAAAAAAATGGACTACAAAGACCATGACGGTGATTATAAAGATCATGACATCGATTACAAGGATGAC
GATGACAAGATGGCCCCCAAGAAAAAGAGGAAGGTGGGCATTCACGGGGTGCCGGGTGGACTCGAGGGTT
CTGGTTCCTGCAGGGCTCCACCAACTGATGTTTCATTGGGTGATGAATTGCATTTGGATGGAGAAGATGT
TGCTATGGCTCATGCTGATGCATTAGATGATTTCGATTTAGACATGTTGGGAGATGGTGATTCTCCAGGT
CCAGGTTTCACTCCACATGATTCTGCTCCTTACGGTGCATTGGATATGGCTGATTTTGAATTCGAACAAA
TGTTCACTGATGCTTTAGGAATTGATGAATATGGTGGTGGTGCGGCCGCTGGAGGTTCTGGCGGTGGAAG
TGGTGGCGGAGGTAGCGGTGGTGGCAGCGGTCCCGGGGAGCGCCCCTTCCAGTGTCGCATTTGCATGCGG
AACTTTTCGAGACAATCTAATTTGTCAAGACATACCCGTACTCATACCGGTGAAAAACCGTTTCAGTGTC
GGATCTGTATGCGAAATTTCTCCAGAAATGAACATTTGGTTTTGCATCTACGTACGCACACCGGCGAGAA
GCCATTCCAATGCCGAATATGCATGCGCAACTTCAGTCAAAAAACTGGTTTGAGAGTTCACCTAAAAACC
CACCTGAGAGGATCCTAAGCGCCACCGCGGTGGAGCTCTAAGCAAATAGCTAAATTATATACGAATTAAT
ATTATGATTAAGTGTTTACGTGAGTGCGATATTTTTATTACTATCTTATACAGTTGTATATACTCTATAA
AATGAGTTGTCTATTAATTAACGCGATGAATGCTTTCTGGGTTTACCTCTCCAACAACTCTAGTTTACTT
CTCAATACATTCAATTGTATTTGATTTGTCAATACTTCATCATTAATCAATTCTATAGTTTTGTTTTTCT
CGTTTATTTCCAAATTTAATGCATCAATTTTATTATTCAATTTGTCGTTGATTTTGGTTAATGATTTTAT
GGTTTGATCTCTGGCATTGATTGTTTGTGTTAGTTTTTCATTATTGATAATTAAATTATTTAAGTTAGTT
ATCAACTCGGTGTTTTCAAGTTTCAAGTTTTCAATTTCTTTAGAGTTTATTAGATTTGTCAAAGTTTCTG
AATTGCTTGATTGGTCCTGTAGAAGAGTATTTGTTGTTGTGGATAATTGATTCAATTTTTGAGACAATTG
CTGGAAGGCGTTGAAATATCTAGCATCAATCTCATGGTTTTTTTCCCGAGAGTCTCGTAGATTCAATTGT
TTTAATATATCTTGGGACCACTCTTGATTTGAACTCATGGAAATTAAACTGGGTGTTGTGTTGTGGTGTA
ATGATTGTACCCCCTTTGCTTATAATTGTGTGGCCACCGAAGTCGGTGATGCTGTCGCCGAAGAAGTTAA
GAAAATCCTTGCTTAAAAAGATTCTCTTTTTTTATGATATTTGTACATAAACTTTATAAATGAAATTCAT
AATAGAAACGACACGAAATTACAAAATGGAATATGTTCATAGGGTAGACGAAACTATATACGCAATCTAC
ATACATTTATCAAGAAGGAGAAAAAGGAGGATGTAAAGGAATACAGGTAAGCAAATTGATACTAATGGCT
CAACGTGATAAGGAAAAAGAATTGCACTTTAACATTAATATTGACAAGGAGGAGGGCACCACACAAAAAG
TTAGGTGTAACAGAAAATCATGAAACTATGATTCCTAATTTATATATTGGAGGATTTTCTCTAAAAAAAA
AAAAATACAACAAATAAAAAACACTCAATGACCTGACCATTTGATGGAGTTTAAGTCAATACCTCCTTGA
ACCATTTCCCATAATGGTGAAAGTTCCCTCAAGAATTTTACTCTGTCAGAAACGGCCTTAACGACGTAGG
CCGGCCATTTAAATGTTTAAACGGCCACGCTGGCCCCCTATAGTGAGTCGTATTACAATTCACTGGCCGT
CGTTTTACAACGTCGTGACTGGGAAAACCCTGGCGTTACCCAACTTAATCGCCTTGCAGCACATCCCCCT
TTCGCCAGCTGGCGTAATAGCGAAGAGGCCCGCACCGATCGCCCTTCCCAACAGTTGCGCAGCCTGAATG
GCGAATGG
[124 nt withheld, positions 5259-5382]
C
[91 nt withheld, positions 5384-5474]
A
[49 nt withheld, positions 5476-5524]
CCTTTGACGTTGGAGTCCACGTTCTTT
[37 nt withheld, positions 5552-5588]
ACCCTATCTCGGTCTATTCTTTTGATTTATAAGGGATTTTGCCGATTTCGGCCTATTGGTTAAAAAATGA
GCTGATTTAACAAAAATTTAACGCGAATTTTAACAAAATATTAACGCTTACAATTTCCTGATGCGGTATT
TTCTCCTTACGCATCTGTGCGGTATTTCACACCGCATAGGGTAATAACTGATATAATTAAATTGAAGCTC
TAATTTGTGAGTTTAGTATTAGGATCTCTACCCTTGGCGAAAAGTCCTCTGCCAACAATGATGATATCTG
ATCCACCACTTACAACTTCGTCGACGGTTCTGTACTGCTGACCCAATATGCGTATATATACCAATCTAAG
TCTGTGCTCCTTCCTTCGTTCTTCCTTCTGTTCGGAGATTACCGAATCAAAAAAATTTCAAGGAAACCGA
AATCAAAAAAAAGAATAAAAAAAAAATGATGAATTGAAAAGGTGGTATGGTGCACTCTCAGTACAATCTG
CTCTGATGCCGCATAGTTAAGCCAGCCCCGACACCCGCCAACACCCGCTGACGCGCCCTGACGGGCTTGT
CTGCTCCCGGCATCCGCTTACAGACAAGCTGTGACCGTCTCCGGGAGCTGCATGTGTCAGAGGTTTTCAC
CGTCATCACCGAAACGCGCGAGACGAAAGGGCCTCGTGATACGCCTATTTTTATAGGTTAATGTCATGAT
AATAATGGTTTCTTAGACGTCGGCGCGCCGAGGACGTCAGGTGGCACTTTTCGGGGAAATGTGCGCGGAA
CCCCTATTTGTTTATTTTTCTAAATACATTCAAATATGTATCCGCTCATGAGACAATAACCCTGATAAAT
GCTTCAATAATATTGAAAAAGGAAGAGTATGAGTATTCAACATTTCCGTGTCGCCCTTATTCCCTTTTTT
GCGGCATTTTGCCTTCCTGTTTTTGCTCACCCAGAAACGCTGGTGAAAGTAAAAGATGCTGAAGATCAGT
TGGGTGCACGAGTGGGTTACATCGAACTGGATCTCAACAGCGGTAAGATCCTTGAGAGTTTTCGCCCCGA
AGAACGTTTTCCAATGATGAGCACTTTTAAAGTTCTGCTATGTGGCGCGGTATTATCCCGTATTGACGCC
GGGCAAGAGCAACTCGGTCGCCGCATACACTATTCTCAGAATGACTTGGTTGAGTACTCACCAGTCACAG
AAAAGCATCTTACGGATGGCATGACAGTAAGAGAATTATGCAGTGCTGCCATAACCATGAGTGATAACAC
TGCGGCCAACTTACTTCTGACAACGATCGGAGGACCGAAGGAGCTAACCGCTTTTTTGCACAACATGGGG
GATCATGTAACTCGCCTTGATCGTTGGGAACCGGAGCTGAATGAAGCCATACCAAACGACGAGCGTGACA
CCACGATGCCTGTAGCAATGGCAACAACGTTGCGCAAACTATTAACTGGCGAACTACTTACTCTAGCTTC
CCGGCAACAATTAATAGACTGGATGGAGGCGGATAAAGTTGCAGGACCACTTCTGCGCTCGGCCCTTCCG
GCTGGCTGGTTTATTGCTGATAAATCTGGAGCCGGTGAGCGTGGGTCTCGCGGTATCATTGCAGCACTGG
GGCCAGATGGTAAGCCCTCCCGTATCGTAGTTATCTACACGACGGGGAGTCAGGCAACTATGGATGAACG
AAATAGACAGATCGCTGAGATAGGTGCCTCACTGATTAAGCATTGGTAACTGTCAGACCAAGTTTACTCA
TATATACTTTAGATTGATTTAAAACTTCATTTTTAATTTAAAAGGATCTAGGTGAAGATCCTTTTTGATA
ATCTCATGACCAAAATCCCTTAACGTGAGTTTTCGTTCCACTGAGCGTCAGACCCCGTAGAAAAGATCAA
AGGATCTTCTTGAGATCCTTTTTTTCTGCGCGTAATCTGCTGCTTGCAAACAAAAAAACCACCGCTACCA
GCGGTGGTTTGTTTGCCGGATCAAGAGCTACCAACTCTTTTTCCGAAGGTAACTGGCTTCAGCAGAGCGC
AGATACCAAATACTGTTCTTCTAGTGTAGCCGTAGTTAGGCCACCACTTCAAGAACTCTGTAGCACCGCC
TACATACCTCGCTCTGCTAATCCTGTTACCAGTGGCTGCTGCCAGTGGCGATAAGTCGTGTCTTACCGGG
TTGGACTCAAGACGATAGTTACCGGATAAGGCGCAGCGGTCGGGCTGAACGGGGGGTTCGTGCACACAGC
CCAGCTTGGAGCGAACGACCTACACCGAACTGAGATACCTACAGCGTGAGCTATGAGAAAGCGCCACGCT
TCCCGAAGGGAGAAAGGCGGACAGGTATCCGGTAAGCGGCAGGGTCGGAACAGGAGAGCGCACGAGGGAG
CTTCCAGGGGGAAACGCCTGGTATCTTTATAGTCCTGTCGGGTTTCGCCACCTCTGACTTGAGCGTCGAT
TTTTGTGATGCTCGTCAGGGGGGCGGAGCCTATGGAAAAACGCCAGCAACGCGGCCTTTTTACGGTTCCT
GGCCTTTTGCTGGCCTTTTGCTCACATGTTCTTTCCTGCGTTATCCCCTGATTCTGTGGATAACCGTATT
ACCGCCTTTGAGTGAGCTGATACCGCTCGCCGCAGCCGAACGACCGAGCGCAGCGAGTCAGTGAGCGAGG
AAGCGGAAGAGCGCCCAATACGCAAACCGCCTCTCCCCGCGCGTTGGCCGATTCATTAATGCAGCTGGCA
CGACAGGTTTCCCGACTGGAAAGCGGGCAGTGAGCGCAACGCAATTAATGTGAGTTAGCTCACTCATTAG
GCACCCCAGGCTTTACACTTTATGCTTCCGGCTCGTATGTTGTGTGGAATTGTGAGCGGATAACAATTTC
ACACAGGAAACAGCTATGACCATGATTACGCCAAGCTCGGAATTAACCCTCACTAAAGGGAACAAAAGCT
G
Features (pLannotate 1.2.2; 28 found; start..end, strand, type, name):
     59..136     +  CDS            YO192_YEAST (fragment): Experimental evidence at protein level: Swiss-Prot protein existence level 1. From Saccharomyces cerevisiae (strain ATCC 204508 / S288c) (Baker's yeast).
    276..683     +  promoter       LEU2 promoter: S. cerevisiae LEU2
   1199..2293    +  CDS            LEU2: LEU3_YEAST - Experimental evidence at protein level: Swiss-Prot protein existence level 1. Catalyzes the oxidation of 3-carboxy-2-hydroxy-4- methylpentanoate (3-isopropylmalate) to 3-carboxy-4-methyl-2- oxopentanoate. The product decarboxylates to 4-methyl-2 oxopentanoate. From Saccharomyces cerevisiae (strain ATCC 204508 / S288c) (Baker's yeast).
   2625..2742    +  protein_bind   UAS: upstream activating sequence mediating Gal4-dependent induction Gal4
   2963..2979    +  protein_bind   lac operator: The lac repressor binds to the lac operator to inhibit transcription in E. coli. This inhibition can be relieved by adding lactose or isopropyl-β-D-thiogalactopyranoside (IPTG). lac repressor encoded by lacI
   2989..3066    +  promoter       TPGI promoter (fragment): S. cerevisiae GAL1 promoter modified to contain two copies of the tet operator (Ellis et al., 2009)
   3094..3159    +  CDS            3xFLAG: three tandem FLAG® epitope tags, followed by an enterokinase cleavage site
   3235..3468    +  CDS            VP16_HHV11 (fragment): Experimental evidence at protein level: Swiss-Prot protein existence level 1. May play a role in the aggregation of tegument proteins around nucleocapsids during virus morphogenesis. From Human herpesvirus 1 (strain 17) (HHV-1) (Human herpes simplex virus 1).
   3480..3498    +  CDS            Twin-Strep-tag (fragment): two Strep-Tag®II moieties connected by a linker for enhanced binding to Strep-Tactin®, an engineered form of streptavidin (Schmidt et al., 2013)
   3800..3818    -  misc_feature   MCS (fragment): pBluescript multiple cloning site
   4514..4566    +  CDS            LEU2 (fragment): 3-isopropylmalate dehydrogenase, required for leucine biosynthesis; S. cerevisiae LEU2; yeast auxotrophic marker
   4928..5038    -  CDS            NFS1 (fragment): NFS1_YEAST - Also known as SPL1 From Saccharomyces cerevisiae (strain ATCC 204508 / S288c) (Baker's yeast).
   5077..5095    -  promoter       T7 promoter: promoter for bacteriophage T7 RNA polymerase
   5098..5255    +  CDS            lacZα (fragment): LacZα fragment of β-galactosidase; lacZ fragment
   5259..5687    +  rep_origin     f1 ori (sequence partly withheld): f1 bacteriophage origin of replication; arrow indicates direction of (+) strand synthesis
   5715..5766    -  misc_feature   bom (fragment): basis of mobility region from pBR322
   5822..5914    -  CDS            URA3 (fragment): PYRF_YEAST - Experimental evidence at protein level: Swiss-Prot protein existence level 1. From Saccharomyces cerevisiae (strain ATCC 204508 / S288c) (Baker's yeast).
   5914..6046    -  promoter       URA3 promoter (fragment): S. cerevisiae URA3
   6054..6103    -  misc_feature   bom (fragment): basis of mobility region from pBR322
   6205..6240    -  CDS            rop (fragment): Rop protein, which maintains plasmids at low copy number; rop
   6352..6456    +  promoter       AmpR promoter: bla
   6457..7317    +  CDS            AmpR: β-lactamase; bla; confers resistance to ampicillin, carbenicillin, and related antibiotics
   7488..8076    +  rep_origin     ori: high-copy-number ColE1/pMB1/pBR322/pUC origin of replication
   8259..8351    +  CDS            lacI (fragment): lac repressor; lacI; The lac repressor binds to the lac operator to inhibit transcription in E. coli. This inhibition can be relieved by adding lactose or isopropyl-β-D-thiogalactopyranoside (IPTG).
   8364..8385    +  protein_bind   CAP binding site: CAP binding activates transcription in the presence of cAMP. E. coli catabolite activator protein
   8400..8430    +  promoter       lac promoter: promoter for the E. coli lac operon
   8438..8454    +  protein_bind   lac operator: The lac repressor binds to the lac operator to inhibit transcription in E. coli. This inhibition can be relieved by adding lactose or isopropyl-β-D-thiogalactopyranoside (IPTG). lac repressor encoded by lacI
   8499..8517    +  promoter       T3 promoter: promoter for bacteriophage T3 RNA polymerase
