[The description below was written by a language model from this plasmid's Addgene catalogue record and pLannotate feature annotations shown in this document.]
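Description:
pJL1 is a yeast expression plasmid for Saccharomyces cerevisiae that supplies the VP16-CIB1 component of a blue-light optogenetic gene-regulation system. The backbone is recorded as unknown, but the 8.5 kb annotated sequence shows a pBluescript/pRS-like shuttle architecture. It has a high-copy ColE1/pUC origin and an ampicillin resistance gene for propagation in E. coli, an f1 origin, and lacZα, lac promoter and T3/T7 promoter remnants flanking the cloning region. Selection in yeast is through a complete LEU2 gene with its own promoter. No yeast replication origin (2μ or CEN/ARS) is annotated. Short fragments of LEU2-neighbouring sequence such as NFS1 are present, which would be consistent with an integrating design, although the record does not state this. Small URA3, rop, bom and lacI fragments appear to be leftovers from earlier construction steps.

The expression cassette is described as pGal-Olac-3xNLS-VP16-CIB1-tADH1. A GAL1-derived promoter carrying the Gal4-responsive UAS and an embedded lac operator drives the fusion, so transcription is galactose-inducible and could in principle also be gated by lac repressor. The coding region begins with a 3xFLAG epitope, followed according to the insert name by three nuclear localization signals. The herpes simplex VP16 activation domain comes next, then Arabidopsis CIB1, and the cassette ends at the ADH1 terminator. The feature table detects the FLAG and VP16 segments, but the NLS repeats, CIB1 and the terminator are not annotated. A short "Twin-Strep-tag" hit is probably just linker sequence. CIB1 binds the photoreceptor CRY2 under blue light, so this activator is presumably recruited to a CRY2-fused DNA-binding partner supplied on another construct. That recruitment allows light-controlled, dynamic activation of target genes.
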