Addgene plasmid #174070: pJL1
Purpose: Expresses VP16-CIB1 in S. cerevisiae. Part of optogenetic system.
Depositing lab: Albert Keung. Depositing organization: North Carolina State University. Publication: Mapping the dynamic transfer functions of eukaryotic gene regulation. Lee JB, Caywood LM, Lo JY, Levering N, Keung AJ. Cell Syst. 2021 Aug 24. pii: S2405-4712(21)00291-X. doi: 10.1016/j.cels.2021.08.003. PubMed 34469745.
Backbone
  Vector backbone: unknown
  Vector type: Yeast Expression
  Selectable markers: LEU2
Growth in bacteria
  Bacterial resistance: Ampicillin, 100 μg/mL
  Growth temperature: 37°C
  Growth strain: NEB Stable
  Copy number: High Copy
Gene/Insert
  Gene/Insert name: pGal-Olac-3xNLS-VP16-CIB1-tADH1
  Species: S. cerevisiae (budding yeast), A. thaliana (mustard weed), Synthetic
  Promoter: pGal1
  Tag / fusion protein: FLAG
  Cloning method: Restriction Enzyme; 5′ cloning site XmaI (unknown if destroyed); 3′ cloning site BamHI (not destroyed)
  Sequencing primers: 5′ none; 3′ catcgcgttaattaatagacaactc
Resource information
  A portion of this plasmid was derived from a plasmid made by: Kennedy, M.J., Hughes, R.M., Peteya, L.A., Schwartz, J.W., Ehlers, M.D., and Tucker, C.L. (2010). Rapid blue-light-mediated induction of protein interactions in living cells. Nature Methods 7, 973-U948. 10.1038/nmeth.1524. and Keung, A.J., Bashor, C.J., Kiriakov, S., Collins, J.J., and Khalil, A.S. (2014). Using Targeted Chromatin Regulators to Engineer Combinatorial and Spatial Transcriptional Regulation. Cell 158, 110-120. 10.1016/j.cell.2014.04.047.
Terms and licenses: Academic/Nonprofit Terms; Industry Terms: Not Available to Industry
Depositor comments: Please visit https://www.biorxiv.org/content/10.1101/2021.01.05.425451v1 for bioRxiv preprint.
How to cite: pJL1 was a gift from Albert Keung (Addgene plasmid # 174070 ; http://n2t.net/addgene:174070 ; RRID:Addgene_174070)
